>Addgene plasmid #41211 | TAL3037 | depositor partial sequence | sequence record 54850 | TAL3037 sequence 2430 bps
TCTAGAGCTAGCACCATGGACTACAAAGACCATGACGGTGATTATAAAGATCATGACATCGATTACAAGG
ATGACGATGACAAGATGGCCCCCAAGAAGAAGAGGAAGGTGGGCATTCACCGCGGGGTACCTATGGTGGA
CTTGAGGACACTCGGTTATTCGCAACAGCAACAGGAGAAAATCAAGCCTAAGGTCAGGAGCACCGTCGCG
CAACACCACGAGGCGCTTGTGGGGCATGGCTTCACTCATGCGCATATTGTCGCGCTTTCACAGCACCCTG
CGGCGCTTGGGACGGTGGCTGTCAAATACCAAGATATGATTGCGGCCCTGCCCGAAGCCACGCACGAGGC
AATTGTAGGGGTCGGTAAACAGTGGTCGGGAGCGCGAGCACTTGAGGCGCTGCTGACTGTGGCGGGTGAG
CTTAGGGGGCCTCCGCTCCAGCTCGACACCGGGCAGCTGCTGAAGATCGCGAAGAGAGGGGGAGTAACAG
CGGTAGAGGCAGTGCACGCCTGGCGCAATGCGCTCACCGGGGCCCCCTTGAACCTGACCCCAGACCAGGT
AGTCGCAATCGCGTCACATGACGGGGGAAAGCAAGCCCTGGAAACCGTGCAAAGGTTGTTGCCGGTCCTT
TGTCAAGACCACGGCCTTACACCGGAGCAAGTCGTGGCCATTGCATCCCACGACGGTGGCAAACAGGCTC
TTGAGACGGTTCAGAGACTTCTCCCAGTTCTCTGTCAAGCCCACGGGCTGACTCCCGATCAAGTTGTAGC
GATTGCGTCGAACATTGGAGGGAAACAAGCATTGGAGACTGTCCAACGGCTCCTTCCCGTGTTGTGTCAA
GCCCACGGTTTGACGCCTGCACAAGTGGTCGCCATCGCCAACAACAACGGCGGTAAGCAGGCGCTGGAAA
CAGTACAGCGCCTGCTGCCTGTACTGTGCCAGGATCATGGACTGACCCCAGACCAGGTAGTCGCAATCGC
GTCGAACATTGGGGGAAAGCAAGCCCTGGAAACCGTGCAAAGGTTGTTGCCGGTCCTTTGTCAAGACCAC
GGCCTTACACCGGAGCAAGTCGTGGCCATTGCATCCCACGACGGTGGCAAACAGGCTCTTGAGACGGTTC
AGAGACTTCTCCCAGTTCTCTGTCAAGCCCACGGGCTGACTCCCGATCAAGTTGTAGCGATTGCGTCGAA
CATTGGAGGGAAACAAGCATTGGAGACTGTCCAACGGCTCCTTCCCGTGTTGTGTCAAGCCCACGGTTTG
ACGCCTGCACAAGTGGTCGCCATCGCCAACAACAACGGCGGTAAGCAGGCGCTGGAAACAGTACAGCGCC
TGCTGCCTGTACTGTGCCAGGATCATGGACTGACCCCAGACCAGGTAGTCGCAATCGCGTCGAACATTGG
GGGAAAGCAAGCCCTGGAAACCGTGCAAAGGTTGTTGCCGGTCCTTTGTCAAGACCACGGCCTTACACCG
GAGCAAGTCGTGGCCATTGCAAGCAATGGGGGTGGCAAACAGGCTCTTGAGACGGTTCAGAGACTTCTCC
CAGTTCTCTGTCAAGCCCACGGGCTGACTCCCGATCAAGTTGTAGCGATTGCGAATAACAATGGAGGGAA
ACAAGCATTGGAGACTGTCCAACGGCTCCTTCCCGTGTTGTGTCAAGCCCACGGTTTGACGCCTGCACAA
GTGGTCGCCATCGCCAACAACAACGGCGGTAAGCAGGCGCTGGAAACAGTACAGCGCCTGCTGCCTGTAC
TGTGCCAGGATCATGGACTGACCCCAGACCAGGTAGTCGCAATCGCGTCGAACATTGGGGGAAAGCAAGC
CCTGGAAACCGTGCAAAGGTTGTTGCCGGTCCTTTGTCAAGACCACGGCCTTACACCGGAGCAAGTCGTG
GCCATTGCAAATAATAACGGTGGCAAACAGGCTCTTGAGACGGTTCAGAGACTTCTCCCAGTTCTCTGTC
AAGCCCACGGGCTGACTCCCGATCAAGTTGTAGCGATTGCGTCGCATGACGGAGGGAAACAAGCATTGGA
GACTGTCCAACGGCTCCTTCCCGTGTTGTGTCAAGCCCACGGTTTGACGCCTGCACAAGTGGTCGCCATC
GCCTCCAATATTGGCGGTAAGCAGGCGCTGGAAACAGTACAGCGCCTGCTGCCTGTACTGTGCCAGGATC
ATGGACTGACACCCGAACAGGTGGTCGCCATTGCTAATAATAACGGAGGACGGCCAGCCTTGGAGTCCAT
CGTAGCCCAATTGTCCAGGCCCGATCCCGCGTTGGCTGCGTTAACGAATGACCATCTGGTGGCGTTGGCA
TGTCTTGGTGGACGACCCGCGCTCGATGCAGTCAAAAAGGGTCTGCCTCATGCTCCCGCATTGATCAAAA
GAACCAACCGGCGGATTCCCGAGAGAACTTCCCATCGAGTCGCGGGATCC
