>Addgene plasmid #41211 | TAL3037 | addgene partial sequence | sequence record 56011 | JDS-TALEN-F 5'-TAGGGGTCGGTAAACAGTGG-3'
GACTGTGGCGGGTGAGCTTAGGGGGCCTCCGCTCCAGCTCGACACCGGGCAGCTGCTGAAGATCGCGAAG
AGAGGGGGAGTAACAGCGGTAGAGGCAGTGCACGCCTGGCGCAATGCGCTCACCGGGGCCCCCTTGAACC
TGACCCCAGACCAGGTAGTCGCAATCGCGTCACATGACGGGGGAAAGCAAGCCCTGGAAACCGTGCAAAG
GTTGTTGCCGGTCCTTTGTCAAGACCACGGCCTTACACCGGAGCAAGTCGTGGCCATTGCATCCCACGAC
GGTGGCAAACAGGCTCTTGAGACGGTTCAGAGACTTCTCCCAGTTCTCTGTCAAGCCCACGGGCTGACTC
CCGATCAAGTTGTAGCGATTGCGTCGAACATTGGAGGGAAACAAGCATTGGAGACTGTCCAACGGCTCCT
TCCCGTGTTGTGTCAAGCCCACGGTTTGACGCCTGCACAAGTGGTCGCCATCGCCAACAACAACGGCGGT
AAGCAGGCGCTGGAAACAGTACAGCGCCTGCTGCCTGTACTGTGCCAGGATCATGGACTGACCCCAGACC
AGGTAGTCGCAATCGCGTCGAACATTGGGGGAAAGCAAGCCCTGGAAACCGTGCAAAGGTTGTTGCCGGT
CCTTTGTCAAGACCACGGCCTTACACCGGAGCAAGTCGTGGCCATTGCATCCCACGACGGTGGCAAACAG
GCTCTTGAGACGGTTCAGAGACTTCTCCCAGTTCTCTGTCAAGCCCACGGGCTGACTCCCGATCAAGTTG
TAGCGATTGCGTCGAACATTGGAGGGAAACAAGCATTGGAGACTGTCCAACGGCTCCTTCCCGTGTTGTG
TCAAGCCCACGGTTTGACGCCTGCACAAGTGGTCGCCATCGCCAACAACAACGGCGGTAAGCAGGCGCTG
GAAACAGTACA
