[The description below was written by a language model from this plasmid's Addgene catalogue record.]
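Description:
TAL3037 is a TALEN expression plasmid built on the JDS74 backbone, a roughly 6.4 kb mammalian expression vector that also carries a T7 promoter. It is propagated in E. coli as a high-copy plasmid under ampicillin selection. The insert, about 1.6 kb, is an engineered TAL effector repeat array designated ZebrafishCommunity-btr30-Right, designed to recognise a specific DNA site in the zebrafish (Danio rerio) btr30 gene (also known as zgc:64214). The cloning sites used to introduce the array were destroyed during assembly.

The repeat array sits in frame with elements supplied by the backbone: an N-terminal 3X FLAG tag, which allows detection of the protein, and a C-terminal wild-type FokI nuclease domain. Expression in mammalian cells is driven by the CMV promoter. The T7 designation indicates that the coding sequence can also be transcribed in vitro, the usual route for making mRNA for injection into zebrafish embryos, although the record does not spell out this use. The listed reverse sequencing primer suggests a BGH polyadenylation region downstream of the coding sequence.

Because FokI cleaves DNA only as a dimer, this "Right" monomer is meant to be used with a matching "Left" TALEN that binds the opposite half-site. The pair then makes a double-strand break in the spacer between the two sites. Error-prone repair of that break can produce insertions or deletions that disrupt btr30, consistent with the associated work on targeted gene disruption in somatic zebrafish cells. The partner plasmid is not identified in this record, and no feature table was provided.
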