Addgene plasmid #41211: TAL3037
Depositing lab: Keith Joung. Depositing organization: Massachusetts General Hospital. Publication: Targeted gene disruption in somatic zebrafish cells using engineered TALENs. Sander JD, Cade L, Khayter C, Reyon D, Peterson RT, Joung JK, Yeh JR. Nat Biotechnol. 2011 Aug 5;29(8):697-8. doi: 10.1038/nbt.1934. PubMed 21822241.
Backbone
  Vector backbone: JDS74
  Backbone manufacturer: Addgene plasmid #32288
  Backbone size w/o insert (bp): 6447
  Vector type: Mammalian Expression ; T7
Growth in bacteria
  Bacterial resistance: Ampicillin, 100 μg/mL
  Growth temperature: 37°C
  Growth strain: XL1 Blue
  Copy number: High Copy
Gene/Insert
  Gene/Insert name: ZebrafishCommunity-btr30-Right (alt name: btr30)
  Species: D. rerio (zebrafish)
  Insert size (bp): 1640
  Entrez Gene: btr30 (a.k.a. zgc:64214)
  Promoter: CMV
  Tag / fusion protein: 3X Flag (N terminal on backbone); WT FOKI (C terminal on backbone)
  Cloning method: Restriction Enzyme; 5′ cloning site N/A (destroyed during cloning); 3′ cloning site N/A (destroyed during cloning)
  Sequencing primers: 5′ CMV-F; 3′ BGH-rev
Terms and licenses: Academic/Nonprofit Terms; Industry Terms: Not Available to Industry
Depositor comments: Target binding site: TCCAGACAGATGGAGCAG It is strongly recommended that users perform a diagnostic digest to verify this plasmid prior to use. For example, a double digest of the plasmid with BamHI and KpnI should result in two bands at 2.3kb and 5.8kb.
How to cite: TAL3037 was a gift from Keith Joung (Addgene plasmid # 41211 ; http://n2t.net/addgene:41211 ; RRID:Addgene_41211)
